Addgene plasmid #149666: pcDNA3-sACE2v2.4-sfGFP
Purpose: Mammalian expression plasmid for sACE2-sfGFP high affinity variant 2.4
Depositing lab: Erik Procko. Depositing organization: University of Illinois at Urbana-Champaign. Publication: Engineering human ACE2 to optimize binding to the spike protein of SARS coronavirus 2. Chan KK, Dorosky D, Sharma P, Abbasi SA, Dye JM, Kranz DM, Herbert AS, Procko E. Science. 2020 Sep 4;369(6508):1261-1265. doi: 10.1126/science.abc0870. Epub 2020 Aug 4. PubMed 32753553.
Backbone
  Vector backbone: pcDNA3.1(+)
  Backbone manufacturer: Invitrogen
  Backbone size w/o insert (bp): 5332
  Total vector size (bp): 7941
  Vector type: Mammalian Expression
  Selectable markers: Neomycin (select with G418)
Growth in bacteria
  Bacterial resistance: Ampicillin, 100 μg/mL
  Growth temperature: 37°C
  Growth strain: DH5alpha
  Copy number: High Copy
Gene/Insert
  Gene/Insert name: Angiotensin-converting enzyme 2 (alt names: ACE2; peptidyl-dipeptidase A)
  Species: H. sapiens (human)
  Insert size (bp): 2607
  Mutation: Extracellular, soluble protease domain (a.a. M1-D615) with mutations T27Y, L79T, N330Y
  GenBank ID: NM_021804.1
  Entrez Gene: ACE2 (a.k.a. ACEH)
  Promoter: CMV
  Tag / fusion protein: Linker GSGGSGSGG and superfolder GFP (C terminal on insert)
  Cloning method: Restriction Enzyme; 5′ cloning site NheI (not destroyed); 3′ cloning site XhoI (not destroyed)
  Sequencing primers: 5′ CMV-fwd; 3′ BGH-rev
Terms and licenses: Academic/Nonprofit Terms; Industry Terms: Not Available to Industry
Depositor comments: Please visit https://www.biorxiv.org/content/10.1101/2020.03.16.994236v1 for BioRxiv preprint.
How to cite: pcDNA3-sACE2v2.4-sfGFP was a gift from Erik Procko (Addgene plasmid # 149666 ; http://n2t.net/addgene:149666 ; RRID:Addgene_149666)
