[The description below was written by a language model from this plasmid's Addgene catalogue record and pLannotate feature annotations shown in this document.]
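Description:
pcDNA3-sACE2v2.4-sfGFP is a mammalian expression plasmid of about 7.9 kb built on the pcDNA3.1(+) backbone. It is maintained in E. coli through a high-copy ColE1/pUC-type origin with ampicillin selection (AmpR, β-lactamase). It also carries an f1 phage origin. For selection in mammalian cells, an SV40 enhancer/early promoter drives a neomycin phosphotransferase gene terminated by the SV40 poly(A) signal, which allows G418 selection of stable transfectants. The automated annotation also reports several short fragments (an HIV-1 LTR piece, ble, lacI, bom, lac promoter/operator). These appear to be backbone remnants or short similarity hits rather than functional parts of the design.

The payload is a soluble form of human angiotensin-converting enzyme 2, inserted between NheI and XhoI sites. It is expressed from the CMV enhancer/promoter and terminated by the bovine growth hormone poly(A) signal, and a T7 promoter lies just upstream of the coding region. The insert encodes the extracellular protease domain only (residues M1 to D615). It carries three substitutions, T27Y, L79T and N330Y, which define the high-affinity "v2.4" variant. A short glycine-serine linker joins the C terminus to superfolder GFP, a rapidly maturing green fluorescent protein. Because the native N terminus is retained and the transmembrane region is absent, the fusion is expected to be secreted from transfected cells.

According to the associated publication title, the variant comes from work engineering ACE2 for improved binding to the SARS-CoV-2 spike protein. The plasmid is suited to producing a fluorescent soluble receptor for spike-binding measurements.
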