Features (pLannotate 1.2.2; 21 found; start..end, strand, type, name):
      1..204     +  promoter       CMV promoter: human cytomegalovirus (CMV) immediate early promoter
    200..233     +  LTR            5' LTR (truncated) (fragment): truncated 5' long terminal repeat (LTR) from HIV-1
    249..267     +  promoter       T7 promoter: promoter for bacteriophage T7 RNA polymerase
    293..2143    +  CDS            ACE2 (fragment): ACE2_HUMAN - Experimental evidence at protein level: Swiss-Prot protein existence level 1. [Isoform 2]: (Microbial infection) Non-functional as a receptor for human coronavirus SARS-CoV-2. From Homo sapiens (Human).
   2165..2875    +  CDS            Superfolder GFP: Superfolder GFP is a basic (constitutively fluorescent) green fluorescent protein published in 2005, derived from Aequorea victoria. It is reported to be a very rapidly-maturing weak dimer.
   2925..3149    +  polyA_signal   bGH poly(A) signal: bovine growth hormone polyadenylation signal
   3153..3174    +  promoter       SV40 promoter (fragment): SV40 enhancer and early promoter
   3195..3623    +  rep_origin     f1 ori (sequence partly withheld): f1 bacteriophage origin of replication; arrow indicates direction of (+) strand synthesis
   3637..3966    +  promoter       SV40 promoter: SV40 enhancer and early promoter
   4033..4824    +  CDS            neo: KKA2_KLEPN - Also known as kan, nptII. Experimental evidence at protein level: Swiss-Prot protein existence level 1. Resistance to kanamycin, neomycin, paromomycin, ribostamycin, butirosin and gentamicin B. From Klebsiella pneumoniae.
   4848..5006    +  CDS            ble (fragment): BLE_KLEPN - Experimental evidence at protein level: Swiss-Prot protein existence level 1. Binding protein with a strong affinity to the bleomycin family of antibiotics. Binds to CL990; an antimitotic-antibiotic compound. From Klebsiella pneumoniae.
   5001..5122    +  polyA_signal   SV40 poly(A) signal: SV40 polyadenylation signal
   5195..5211    -  protein_bind   lac operator: The lac repressor binds to the lac operator to inhibit transcription in E. coli. This inhibition can be relieved by adding lactose or isopropyl-β-D-thiogalactopyranoside (IPTG). lac repressor encoded by lacI
   5219..5249    -  promoter       lac promoter: promoter for the E. coli lac operon
   5264..5285    -  protein_bind   CAP binding site: CAP binding activates transcription in the presence of cAMP. E. coli catabolite activator protein
   5298..5390    -  CDS            lacI (fragment): lac repressor; lacI; The lac repressor binds to the lac operator to inhibit transcription in E. coli. This inhibition can be relieved by adding lactose or isopropyl-β-D-thiogalactopyranoside (IPTG).
   5573..6161    -  rep_origin     ori: high-copy-number ColE1/pMB1/pBR322/pUC origin of replication
   6332..7192    -  CDS            AmpR: β-lactamase; bla; confers resistance to ampicillin, carbenicillin, and related antibiotics
   7193..7297    -  promoter       AmpR promoter: bla
   7356..7408    -  misc_feature   bom (fragment): basis of mobility region from pBR322
   7563..7942    +  enhancer       CMV enhancer: human cytomegalovirus immediate early enhancer
>Addgene plasmid #149666 | pcDNA3-sACE2v2.4-sfGFP | addgene full sequence | sequence record 298415 | Addgene NGS Result
GTGATGCGGTTTTGGCAGTACATCAATGGGCGTGGATAGCGGTTTGACTCACGGGGATTTCCAAGTCTCC
ACCCCATTGACGTCAATGGGAGTTTGTTTTGGCACCAAAATCAACGGGACTTTCCAAAATGTCGTAACAA
CTCCGCCCCATTGACGCAAATGGGCGGTAGGCGTGTACGGTGGGAGGTCTATATAAGCAGAGCTCTCTGG
CTAACTAGAGAACCCACTGCTTACTGGCTTATCGAAATTAATACGACTCACTATAGGGAGACCCAAGCTG
GCTAGCGCCACCATGTCAAGCTCTTCCTGGCTCCTTCTCAGCCTTGTTGCTGTAACTGCTGCTCAGTCCA
CCATTGAGGAACAGGCCAAGTACTTTTTGGACAAGTTTAACCACGAAGCCGAAGACCTGTTCTATCAAAG
TTCACTTGCTTCTTGGAATTATAACACCAATATTACTGAAGAGAATGTCCAAAACATGAATAATGCTGGG
GACAAATGGTCTGCCTTTTTAAAGGAACAGTCCACAACTGCCCAAATGTATCCACTACAAGAAATTCAGA
ATCTCACAGTCAAGCTTCAGCTGCAGGCTCTTCAGCAAAATGGGTCTTCAGTGCTCTCAGAAGACAAGAG
CAAACGGTTGAACACAATTCTAAATACAATGAGCACCATCTACAGTACTGGAAAAGTTTGTAACCCAGAT
AATCCACAAGAATGCTTATTACTTGAACCAGGTTTGAATGAAATAATGGCAAACAGTTTAGACTACAATG
AGAGGCTCTGGGCTTGGGAAAGCTGGAGATCTGAGGTCGGCAAGCAGCTGAGGCCATTATATGAAGAGTA
TGTGGTCTTGAAAAATGAGATGGCAAGAGCAAATCATTATGAGGACTATGGGGATTATTGGAGAGGAGAC
TATGAAGTAAATGGGGTAGATGGCTATGACTACAGCCGCGGCCAGTTGATTGAAGATGTGGAACATACCT
TTGAAGAGATTAAACCATTATATGAACATCTTCATGCCTATGTGAGGGCAAAGTTGATGAATGCCTATCC
TTCCTATATCAGTCCAATTGGATGCCTCCCTGCTCATTTGCTTGGTGATATGTGGGGTAGATTTTGGACA
AATCTGTACTCTTTGACAGTTCCCTTTGGACAGAAACCAAACATAGATGTTACTGATGCAATGGTGGACC
AGGCCTGGGATGCACAGAGAATATTCAAGGAGGCCGAGAAGTTCTTTGTATCTGTTGGTCTTCCTAATAT
GACTCAAGGATTCTGGGAATATTCCATGCTAACGGACCCAGGAAATGTTCAGAAAGCAGTCTGCCATCCC
ACAGCTTGGGACCTGGGGAAGGGCGACTTCAGGATTCTTATGTGCACAAAGGTGACAATGGACGACTTCC
TGACAGCTCATCATGAGATGGGGCATATCCAGTATGATATGGCATATGCTGCACAACCTTTTCTGCTAAG
AAATGGAGCTAATGAAGGATTCCATGAAGCTGTTGGGGAAATCATGTCACTTTCTGCAGCCACACCTAAG
CATTTAAAATCCATTGGTCTTCTGTCACCCGATTTTCAAGAAGACAATGAAACAGAAATAAACTTCCTGC
TCAAACAAGCACTCACGATTGTTGGGACTCTGCCATTTACTTACATGTTAGAGAAGTGGAGGTGGATGGT
CTTTAAAGGGGAAATTCCCAAAGACCAGTGGATGAAAAAGTGGTGGGAGATGAAGCGAGAGATAGTTGGG
GTGGTGGAACCTGTGCCCCATGATGAAACATACTGTGACCCCGCATCTCTGTTCCATGTTTCTAATGATT
ACTCATTCATTCGATATTACACAAGGACCCTTTACCAATTCCAGTTTCAAGAAGCACTTTGTCAAGCAGC
TAAACATGAAGGCCCTCTGCACAAATGTGACATCTCAAACTCTACAGAAGCTGGACAGAAACTGTTCAAT
ATGCTGAGGCTTGGAAAATCAGAACCCTGGACCCTAGCATTGGAAAATGTTGTAGGAGCAAAGAACATGA
ATGTAAGGCCACTGCTCAACTACTTTGAGCCCTTATTTACCTGGCTGAAAGACCAGAACAAGAATTCTTT
TGTGGGATGGAGTACCGACTGGAGTCCATATGCAGACGGATCCGGTGGGTCCGGTAGTGGTGGTTCCAAA
GGAGAAGAACTTTTCACTGGAGTTGTCCCAATTCTTGTTGAATTAGATGGTGATGTTAATGGGCACAAAT
TTTCTGTCCGTGGAGAGGGTGAAGGTGATGCTACAAACGGAAAACTCACCCTTAAATTTATTTGCACTAC
TGGAAAACTACCTGTTCCATGGCCAACACTTGTCACTACTCTGACCTATGGTGTTCAATGCTTTTCCCGT
TATCCGGATCACATGAAACGGCATGACTTTTTCAAGAGTGCCATGCCCGAAGGTTATGTACAGGAACGCA
CTATATCTTTCAAAGATGACGGGACCTACAAGACGCGTGCTGAAGTCAAGTTTGAAGGTGATACCCTTGT
TAATCGTATCGAGTTAAAAGGTATTGATTTTAAAGAAGATGGAAACATTCTCGGACACAAACTGGAGTAC
AACTTTAACTCACACAATGTATACATCACGGCAGACAAACAAAAGAATGGAATCAAAGCTAACTTCAAAA
TTCGCCACAACGTTGAAGATGGTTCCGTTCAACTAGCAGACCATTATCAACAAAATACTCCAATTGGCGA
TGGCCCTGTCCTTTTACCAGACAACCATTACCTGTCGACACAATCTGTCCTTTCGAAAGATCCCAACGAA
AAGCGTGACCACATGGTCCTTCTTGAGTTTGTAACTGCTGCTGGGATTACACATGGCATGGATGAGCTCT
ACAAATGATAACTCGAGTCTAGAGGGCCCGTTTAAACCCGCTGATCAGCCTCGACTGTGCCTTCTAGTTG
CCAGCCATCTGTTGTTTGCCCCTCCCCCGTGCCTTCCTTGACCCTGGAAGGTGCCACTCCCACTGTCCTT
TCCTAATAAAATGAGGAAATTGCATCGCATTGTCTGAGTAGGTGTCATTCTATTCTGGGGGGTGGGGTGG
GGCAGGACAGCAAGGGGGAGGATTGGGAAGACAATAGCAGGCATGCTGGGGATGCGGTGGGCTCTATGGC
TTCTGAGGCGGAAAGAACCAGCTGGGGCTCTAGGGGGTATCCCC
[124 nt withheld, positions 3195-3318]
C
[91 nt withheld, positions 3320-3410]
A
[49 nt withheld, positions 3412-3460]
CCTTTGACGTTGGAGTCCACGTTCTTT
[37 nt withheld, positions 3488-3524]
ACCCTATCTCGGTCTATTCTTTTGATTTATAAGGGATTTTGCCGATTTCGGCCTATTGGTTAAAAAATGA
GCTGATTTAACAAAAATTTAACGCGAATTAATTCTGTGGAATGTGTGTCAGTTAGGGTGTGGAAAGTCCC
CAGGCTCCCCAGCAGGCAGAAGTATGCAAAGCATGCATCTCAATTAGTCAGCAACCAGGTGTGGAAAGTC
CCCAGGCTCCCCAGCAGGCAGAAGTATGCAAAGCATGCATCTCAATTAGTCAGCAACCATAGTCCCGCCC
CTAACTCCGCCCATCCCGCCCCTAACTCCGCCCAGTTCCGCCCATTCTCCGCCCCATGGCTGACTAATTT
TTTTTATTTATGCAGAGGCCGAGGCCGCCTCTGCCTCTGAGCTATTCCAGAAGTAGTGAGGAGGCTTTTT
TGGAGGCCTAGGCTTTTGCAAAAAGCTCCCGGGAGCTTGTATATCCATTTTCGGATCTGATCAAGAGACA
GGATGAGGATCGTTTCGCATGATTGAACAAGATGGATTGCACGCAGGTTCTCCGGCCGCTTGGGTGGAGA
GGCTATTCGGCTATGACTGGGCACAACAGACAATCGGCTGCTCTGATGCCGCCGTGTTCCGGCTGTCAGC
GCAGGGGCGCCCGGTTCTTTTTGTCAAGACCGACCTGTCCGGTGCCCTGAATGAACTGCAGGACGAGGCA
GCGCGGCTATCGTGGCTGGCCACGACGGGCGTTCCTTGCGCAGCTGTGCTCGACGTTGTCACTGAAGCGG
GAAGGGACTGGCTGCTATTGGGCGAAGTGCCGGGGCAGGATCTCCTGTCATCTCACCTTGCTCCTGCCGA
GAAAGTATCCATCATGGCTGATGCAATGCGGCGGCTGCATACGCTTGATCCGGCTACCTGCCCATTCGAC
CACCAAGCGAAACATCGCATCGAGCGAGCACGTACTCGGATGGAAGCCGGTCTTGTCGATCAGGATGATC
TGGACGAAGAGCATCAGGGGCTCGCGCCAGCCGAACTGTTCGCCAGGCTCAAGGCGCGCATGCCCGACGG
CGAGGATCTCGTCGTGACCCATGGCGATGCCTGCTTGCCGAATATCATGGTGGAAAATGGCCGCTTTTCT
GGATTCATCGACTGTGGCCGGCTGGGTGTGGCGGACCGCTATCAGGACATAGCGTTGGCTACCCGTGATA
TTGCTGAAGAGCTTGGCGGCGAATGGGCTGACCGCTTCCTCGTGCTTTACGGTATCGCCGCTCCCGATTC
GCAGCGCATCGCCTTCTATCGCCTTCTTGACGAGTTCTTCTGAGCGGGACTCTGGGGTTCGAAATGACCG
ACCAAGCGACGCCCAACCTGCCATCACGAGATTTCGATTCCACCGCCGCCTTCTATGAAAGGTTGGGCTT
CGGAATCGTTTTCCGGGACGCCGGCTGGATGATCCTCCAGCGCGGGGATCTCATGCTGGAGTTCTTCGCC
CACCCCAACTTGTTTATTGCAGCTTATAATGGTTACAAATAAAGCAATAGCATCACAAATTTCACAAATA
AAGCATTTTTTTCACTGCATTCTAGTTGTGGTTTGTCCAAACTCATCAATGTATCTTATCATGTCTGTAT
ACCGTCGACCTCTAGCTAGAGCTTGGCGTAATCATGGTCATAGCTGTTTCCTGTGTGAAATTGTTATCCG
CTCACAATTCCACACAACATACGAGCCGGAAGCATAAAGTGTAAAGCCTGGGGTGCCTAATGAGTGAGCT
AACTCACATTAATTGCGTTGCGCTCACTGCCCGCTTTCCAGTCGGGAAACCTGTCGTGCCAGCTGCATTA
ATGAATCGGCCAACGCGCGGGGAGAGGCGGTTTGCGTATTGGGCGCTCTTCCGCTTCCTCGCTCACTGAC
TCGCTGCGCTCGGTCGTTCGGCTGCGGCGAGCGGTATCAGCTCACTCAAAGGCGGTAATACGGTTATCCA
CAGAATCAGGGGATAACGCAGGAAAGAACATGTGAGCAAAAGGCCAGCAAAAGGCCAGGAACCGTAAAAA
GGCCGCGTTGCTGGCGTTTTTCCATAGGCTCCGCCCCCCTGACGAGCATCACAAAAATCGACGCTCAAGT
CAGAGGTGGCGAAACCCGACAGGACTATAAAGATACCAGGCGTTTCCCCCTGGAAGCTCCCTCGTGCGCT
CTCCTGTTCCGACCCTGCCGCTTACCGGATACCTGTCCGCCTTTCTCCCTTCGGGAAGCGTGGCGCTTTC
TCATAGCTCACGCTGTAGGTATCTCAGTTCGGTGTAGGTCGTTCGCTCCAAGCTGGGCTGTGTGCACGAA
CCCCCCGTTCAGCCCGACCGCTGCGCCTTATCCGGTAACTATCGTCTTGAGTCCAACCCGGTAAGACACG
ACTTATCGCCACTGGCAGCAGCCACTGGTAACAGGATTAGCAGAGCGAGGTATGTAGGCGGTGCTACAGA
GTTCTTGAAGTGGTGGCCTAACTACGGCTACACTAGAAGAACAGTATTTGGTATCTGCGCTCTGCTGAAG
CCAGTTACCTTCGGAAAAAGAGTTGGTAGCTCTTGATCCGGCAAACAAACCACCGCTGGTAGCGGTGGTT
TTTTTGTTTGCAAGCAGCAGATTACGCGCAGAAAAAAAGGATCTCAAGAAGATCCTTTGATCTTTTCTAC
GGGGTCTGACGCTCAGTGGAACGAAAACTCACGTTAAGGGATTTTGGTCATGAGATTATCAAAAAGGATC
TTCACCTAGATCCTTTTAAATTAAAAATGAAGTTTTAAATCAATCTAAAGTATATATGAGTAAACTTGGT
CTGACAGTTACCAATGCTTAATCAGTGAGGCACCTATCTCAGCGATCTGTCTATTTCGTTCATCCATAGT
TGCCTGACTCCCCGTCGTGTAGATAACTACGATACGGGAGGGCTTACCATCTGGCCCCAGTGCTGCAATG
ATACCGCGAGACCCACGCTCACCGGCTCCAGATTTATCAGCAATAAACCAGCCAGCCGGAAGGGCCGAGC
GCAGAAGTGGTCCTGCAACTTTATCCGCCTCCATCCAGTCTATTAATTGTTGCCGGGAAGCTAGAGTAAG
TAGTTCGCCAGTTAATAGTTTGCGCAACGTTGTTGCCATTGCTACAGGCATCGTGGTGTCACGCTCGTCG
TTTGGTATGGCTTCATTCAGCTCCGGTTCCCAACGATCAAGGCGAGTTACATGATCCCCCATGTTGTGCA
AAAAAGCGGTTAGCTCCTTCGGTCCTCCGATCGTTGTCAGAAGTAAGTTGGCCGCAGTGTTATCACTCAT
GGTTATGGCAGCACTGCATAATTCTCTTACTGTCATGCCATCCGTAAGATGCTTTTCTGTGACTGGTGAG
TACTCAACCAAGTCATTCTGAGAATAGTGTATGCGGCGACCGAGTTGCTCTTGCCCGGCGTCAATACGGG
ATAATACCGCGCCACATAGCAGAACTTTAAAAGTGCTCATCATTGGAAAACGTTCTTCGGGGCGAAAACT
CTCAAGGATCTTACCGCTGTTGAGATCCAGTTCGATGTAACCCACTCGTGCACCCAACTGATCTTCAGCA
TCTTTTACTTTCACCAGCGTTTCTGGGTGAGCAAAAACAGGAAGGCAAAATGCCGCAAAAAAGGGAATAA
GGGCGACACGGAAATGTTGAATACTCATACTCTTCCTTTTTCAATATTATTGAAGCATTTATCAGGGTTA
TTGTCTCATGAGCGGATACATATTTGAATGTATTTAGAAAAATAAACAAATAGGGGTTCCGCGCACATTT
CCCCGAAAAGTGCCACCTGACGTCGACGGATCGGGAGATCTCCCGATCCCCTATGGTGCACTCTCAGTAC
AATCTGCTCTGATGCCGCATAGTTAAGCCAGTATCTGCTCCCTGCTTGTGTGTTGGAGGTCGCTGAGTAG
TGCGCGAGCAAAATTTAAGCTACAACAAGGCAAGGCTTGACCGACAATTGCATGAAGAATCTGCTTAGGG
TTAGGCGTTTTGCGCTGCTTCGCGATGTACGGGCCAGATATACGCGTTGACATTGATTATTGACTAGTTA
TTAATAGTAATCAATTACGGGGTCATTAGTTCATAGCCCATATATGGAGTTCCGCGTTACATAACTTACG
GTAAATGGCCCGCCTGGCTGACCGCCCAACGACCCCCGCCCATTGACGTCAATAATGACGTATGTTCCCA
TAGTAACGCCAATAGGGACTTTCCATTGACGTCAATGGGTGGAGTATTTACGGTAAACTGCCCACTTGGC
AGTACATCAAGTGTATCATATGCCAAGTACGCCCCCTATTGACGTCAATGACGGTAAATGGCCCGCCTGG
CATTATGCCCAGTACATGACCTTATGGGACTTTCCTACTTGGCAGTACATCTACGTATTAGTCATCGCTA
TTACCATG
